Addgene plasmid #21164: pSIN4-CMV-K2M
Depositing lab: James Thomson. Depositing organization: University of Wisconsin, Madison. Publication: Human Induced Pluripotent Stem Cells Free of Vector and Transgene Sequences. Yu J, Hu K, Smuga-Otto K, Tian S, Stewart R, Slukvin II, Thomson JA. Science. 2009 Mar 26. 10.1126/science.1172482 PubMed 19325077.
Backbone
  Vector backbone: pSIN4-EF2-IRES-Pur
  Backbone size w/o insert (bp): 5500
  Vector type: Mammalian Expression, Lentiviral ; reprogramming
Growth in bacteria
  Bacterial resistance: Ampicillin, 100 μg/mL
  Growth temperature: 37°C
  Growth strain: Stbl3
  Copy number: Low Copy
Gene/Insert
  Cloning method: Restriction Enzyme; 5′ cloning site NheI (not destroyed); 3′ cloning site SpeI (not destroyed)
  Sequencing primers: 5′ EF1a_for
Terms and licenses: Academic/Nonprofit Terms; Industry Terms: Not Available to Industry
Depositor comments: After lentivirus infection, Klf4 and cMyc are coexpressed by CMV promoter and IRES intron. Infections with this lentivirus, when used with pSIN4-EF2-O2S and pSIN4-EF2-N2L have a significantly greater reprogramming efficiency than our original 4 lentiviruses. NOTE: Addgene's quality control sequence found a K269T in Klf4. This mutation is not known to affect function.
How to cite: pSIN4-CMV-K2M was a gift from James Thomson (Addgene plasmid # 21164 ; http://n2t.net/addgene:21164 ; RRID:Addgene_21164)
