[The description below was written by a language model from this plasmid's Addgene catalogue record and pLannotate feature annotations shown in this document.]
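Description:
pSIN4-CMV-K2M is a self-inactivating HIV-1-based lentiviral transfer plasmid for mammalian expression, built on the pSIN4-EF2-IRES-Pur backbone and designed for reprogramming somatic cells to pluripotency. It is propagated in bacteria through a ColE1/pUC-type origin and ampicillin selection (AmpR with its bla promoter). The catalogue lists it as low copy and grown in a recombination-deficient strain, as is usual for plasmids carrying repeated LTRs. The annotated sequence of about 8.9 kb shows no puromycin resistance gene or other mammalian selection marker, so the puromycin cassette implied by the backbone name appears to have been replaced in this derivative.

The viral portion comprises a truncated 5' LTR, the Ψ packaging signal with a gag fragment, the Rev response element for Rev-dependent nuclear export of the genomic RNA, the cPPT/CTS element that aids nuclear import, and a ΔU3 3' LTR that renders the integrated provirus transcriptionally inactive at its LTRs. A bGH polyadenylation signal lies downstream. Short nef and rev fragments are residual viral sequence.

Between the cPPT and the 3' LTR, the CMV enhancer and immediate early promoter drive a bicistronic transcript. Human KLF4 is translated by cap-dependent initiation, and human c-Myc is translated from an EMCV IRES (IRES2), so both factors are co-expressed from one provirus. Repository sequencing found a K269T substitution in KLF4 that is not known to affect function. According to the depositor, virus from this construct is used together with the companion vectors pSIN4-EF2-O2S and pSIN4-EF2-N2L. That combination gives markedly higher reprogramming efficiency than the lab's earlier set of four single-factor lentiviruses.
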