Features (pLannotate 1.2.2; 21 found; start..end, strand, type, name):
    797..840     -  misc_feature   MCS (fragment): multiple cloning site
    863..1066    -  promoter       CMV promoter: human cytomegalovirus (CMV) immediate early promoter
   1067..1370    -  enhancer       CMV enhancer: human cytomegalovirus immediate early enhancer
   1462..1579    -  misc_feature   cPPT/CTS: central polypurine tract and central termination sequence of HIV-1
   1618..1718    -  CDS            Rev (fragment): human immunodeficiency virus 1 (HIV-1) Rev protein; rev; enhances nuclear export of unspliced and incompletely spliced viral mRNAs
   2095..2328    -  misc_feature   RRE: The Rev response element (RRE) of HIV-1 allows for Rev-dependent mRNA export from the nucleus to the cytoplasm.
   2474..2837    -  CDS            HIV-1 gag (fragment): gag protein from human immunodeficiency virus 1; gag
   2821..2946    -  misc_feature   HIV-1 Ψ: packaging signal of human immunodeficiency virus type 1
   2993..3250    -  LTR            5' LTR (truncated): truncated 5' long terminal repeat (LTR) from HIV-1
   3298..3627    -  CDS            nef (fragment): NEF_HV1BR - Experimental evidence at protein level: Swiss-Prot protein existence level 1. Extracellular Nef protein targets CD4(+) T-lymphocytes for apoptosis by interacting with CXCR4 surface receptors (PubMed:14990729). From Human immunodeficiency virus type 1 group M subtype B (isolate BRU/LAI) (HIV-1).
   3785..4373    -  rep_origin     ori: high-copy-number ColE1/pMB1/pBR322/pUC origin of replication
   4544..5404    -  CDS            AmpR: β-lactamase; bla; confers resistance to ampicillin, carbenicillin, and related antibiotics
   5405..5509    -  promoter       AmpR promoter: bla
   5580..5601    -  promoter       SV40 promoter (fragment): SV40 enhancer and early promoter
   5605..5829    -  polyA_signal   bGH poly(A) signal: bovine growth hormone polyadenylation signal
   5986..6219    -  LTR            3' LTR (ΔU3): self-inactivating 3' long terminal repeat (LTR) from HIV-1
   6221..6283    -  CDS            nef (fragment): NEF_HV1Z2 - Experimental evidence at protein level: Swiss-Prot protein existence level 1. Extracellular Nef protein targets CD4(+) T-lymphocytes for apoptosis by interacting with CXCR4 surface receptors. From Human immunodeficiency virus type 1 group M subtype D (isolate Z2/CDC-Z34) (HIV-1).
   6328..7647    -  CDS            c-Myc: human c-Myc proto-oncogene
   7657..7677    -  misc_feature   MCS (fragment): multiple cloning site
   7699..8282    -  misc_feature   IRES2: internal ribosome entry site (IRES) of the encephalomyocarditis virus (EMCV)
   8323..787     -  CDS            KLF4 (fragment) (across the origin): KLF4_HUMAN - Also known as EZF, GKLF. Experimental evidence at protein level: Swiss-Prot protein existence level 1. Transcription factor; can act both as activator and as repressor. Binds the 5'-CACCC-3' core sequence. Binds to the promoter region of its own gene and can activate its own transcription. Regulates the expression of key transcription factors during embryonic development. Plays an important role in maintaining embryonic stem cells, and in preventing their differentiation. Required for establishing the barrier function of the skin and for postnatal maturation and maintenance of the
>Addgene plasmid #21164 | pSIN4-CMV-K2M | addgene full sequence | sequence record 180957 | Addgene NGS Result
GCGGCGGCCCGCCGTTGTAGGGCGCCACCACCACCGGGTGGCTGCCGTCAGGGCTGCCTTTGCTGACGCT
GATGACCGACGGGCTGCCGTACTCGCTGCCAGGGGCGCTCAGCGACGCCTTCAGCACGAACTTGCCCATC
AGCCCGCCACCTGGCGGCTGCGGCTGCTGCGGCGGAATGTACACCGGGTCCAATTCTGGCCGCAGGAGCT
CGGCCACGAAGCCGCCCGAGGGGCTCACGTCGTTGATGTCCGCCAGGTTGAAGGGAGCCGTCGGAGGGGG
AGCGGACTCCCTGCCATAGAGGAGGCCTCCGCCCGTGCCGCCCGGCGCCACGCCCGGGTCGTTCCCGGCC
CGGATCGGATAGGTGAAGCTGCAGGTGGAGGGCGCGCTGGCAGGGCCGCTGCTCGACGGCGACGACGAAG
AGGAGGCTGACGCTGACGAGGACACGGTGGCGGCCACTGACTCCGGAGGATGGGTCAGCGAATTGGAGAG
AATAAAGTCCAGGTCCAGGAGATCGTTGAACTCCTCGGTCTCTCTCCGAGGTAGGGGCGCCAGGTTGCTA
CCGCCGCAAGCCGCACCGGCTCCGCCGCTCTCCAGGTCTGTGGCCACGGTCGCCGCCGCCAGGTCATAGG
GGCGGCCGGGAAGCACTGGGGGAAGTCGCTTCATGTGGGAGAGCTCCTCCCGCCAGCGGTTATTCGGGGC
ACCTGCTTGACGCAGTGTCTTCTCCCTTCCCGCCGGGCCAGACGCGAACGTGGAGAAAGATGGGAGCAGC
GCGTCGCTGACAGCCATGGCGATCGCGAATTCGAAGCTTGAGCTCGAGATCTGAGTCCGGTAGCGCTAGC
GGATCTGACGGTTCACTAAACCAGCTCTGCTTATATAGACCTCCCACCGTACACGCCTACCGCCCATTTG
CGTCAATGGGGCGGAGTTGTTACGACATTTTGGAAAGTCCCGTTGATTTTGGTGCCAAAACAAACTCCCA
TTGACGTCAATGGGGTGGAGACTTGGAAATCCCCGTGAGTCAAACCGCTATCCACGCCCATTGATGTACT
GCCAAAACCGCATCACCATGGTAATAGCGATGACTAATACGTAGATGTACTGCCAAGTAGGAAAGTCCCA
TAAGGTCATGTACTGGGCATAATGCCAGGCGGGCCATTTACCGTCATTGACGTCAATAGGGGGCGTACTT
GGCATATGATACACTTGATGTACTGCCAAGTGGGCAGTTTACCGTAAATACTCCACCCATTGACGTCAAT
GGAAAGTCCCTATTGGCGTTACTATGGGAACATACGTCATTATTGACGTCAATGGGCGGGGGTCGTTGGG
CGGTCAGCCAGGCGGGCCATTTACCGTAAGTTATGTAACGCGGAACTCCATATATGGGCTATGAACTAAT
GACCCCGTAATTGATTACTATTAATCCAAAGTGGATCTCTGCTGTCCCTGTAATAAACCCGAAAATTTTG
AATTTTTGTAATTTGTTTTTGTAATTCTTTAGTTTGTATGTCTGTTGCTATTATGTCTACTATTCTTTCC
CCTGCACTGTACCCCCCAATCCCCCCCTTTCTTTTAAAATTGTGGATGAATACTGCCATTTGTGGCGATA
CCGTCGAGATCCGTTCACTAATCGAATGGATCTGTCTCTGTCTCTCTCTCCACCTTCTTCTTCTATTCCT
TCGGGCCTGTCGGGTCCCCTCGGGGTTGGGAGGTGGGTCTGAAACGATAATGGTGAATATCCCTGCCTAA
CTCTATTCACTATAGAAAGTACAGCAAAAACTATTCTTAAACCTACCAAGCCTCCTACTATCATTATGAA
TAATTTTATATACCACAGCCAATTTGTTATGTTAAACCAATTCCACAAACTTGCCCATTTATCTAATTCC
AATAATTCTTGTTCATTCTTTTCTTGCTGGTTTTGCGATTCTTCAATTAAGGAGTGTATTAAGCTTGTGT
AATTGTTAATTTCTCTGTCCCACTCCATCCAGGTCGTGTGATTCCAAATCTGTTCCAGAGATTTATTACT
CCAACTAGCATTCCAAGGCACAGCAGTGGTGCAAATGAGTTTTCCAGAGCAACCCCAAATCCCCAGGAGC
TGTTGATCCTTTAGGTATCTTTCCACAGCCAGGATTCTTGCCTGGAGCTGCTTGATGCCCCAGACTGTGA
GTTGCAACAGATGCTGTTGCGCCTCAATAGCCCTCAGCAAATTGTTCTGCTGCTGCACTATACCAGACAA
TAATTGTCTGGCCTGTACCGTCAGCGTCATTGACGCTGCGCCCATAGTGCTTCCTGCTGCTCCCAAGAAC
CCAAGGAACAAAGCTCCTATTCCCACTGCTCTTTTTTCTCTCTGCACCACTCTTCTCTTTGCCTTGGTGG
GTGCTACTCCTAATGGTTCAATTTTTACTACTTTATATTTATATAATTCACTTCTCCAATTGTCCCTCAT
ATCTCCTCCTCCAGGTCTGAAGATCAGCGGCCGCTTGCTGTGCGGTGGTCTTACTTTTGTTTTGCTCTTC
CTCTATCTTGTCTAAAGCTTCCTTGGTGTCTTTTATCTCTATCCTTTGATGCACACAATAGAGGGTTGCT
ACTGTATTATATAATGATCTAAGTTCTTCTGATCCTGTCTGAAGGGATGGTTGTAGCTGTCCCAGTATTT
GTCTACAGCCTTCTGATGTTTCTAACAGGCCAGGATTAACTGCGAATCGTTCTAGCTCCCTGCTTGCCCA
TACTATATGTTTTAATTTATATTTTTTCTTTCCCCCTGGCCTTAACCGAATTTTTTCCCATCGCGATCTA
ATTCTCCCCCGCTTAATACTGACGCTCTCGCACCCATCTCTCTCCTTCTAGCCTCCGCTAGTCAAAATTT
TTGGCGTACTCACCAGTCGCCGCCCCTCGCCTCTTGCCGTGCGCGCTTCAGCAAGCCGAGTCCTGCGTCG
AGAGAGCTCCTCTGGTTTCCCTTTCGCTTTCAAGTCCCTGTTCGGGCGCCACTGCTAGAGATTTTCCACA
CTGACTAAAAGGGTCTGAGGGATCTCTAGTTACCAGAGTCACACAACAGACGGGCACACACTACTTGAAG
CACTCAAGGCAAGCTTTATTGAGGCTTAAGCAGTGGGTTCCCTAGTTAGCCAGAGAGCTCCCAGGCTCAG
ATCTGGTCTAACCAGAGAGACCCAGTACAGGCAAAAAGCAGCTGCTTATATGCAGGATCTGAGGGCTCGC
CACTCCCCAGTCCCGCCCAGGCCACGCCTCCCTGGAAAGTCCCCAGCGGAAAGTCCCTTGTAGCAAGCTC
GATATCAGCAGTTCTTGAAGTACTCCGGATGCAGCTCTCGGGCCACGTGATGAAATGCTAGGCGGCTGTC
AAACCTCCACTCTAACACTTCTCTCTCCGGGTCATCCATCCCATGCAGGCTCACAGGGTGTAACAAGCTG
GTGTTCTCTCCTTTATTGGCCTCTTCTACCTTATCTGGCTCAACTGGTACTAGCTTGTAGCACCATCCAA
AGGTCAGTGGATATCTGACCCCTGGCCCTGGTGTGTAGTTCTGCTAATCAGGGAAGTAGCCTTGTGTGTG
GTAGATCCACAGATCAAGGATATCTTGTCTTCTTTGGGAGTGAATTAGCCCTTCCAACTACTAAGTTTGT
AGTACATATTTAACAAATACAATTTCTTTAAAATGAAAATAATTCAGAGGAATCACAGGTTTAGAGTAAA
TGAAACCACAGGTAATTGGCAGTGGCGGTCCGTGCAAAAGGCCAGAACCGTAAAAAGGCCGCGTTGCTGG
CGTTTTTCCATAGGCTCCGCCCCCCTGACGAGCATCACAAAAATCGACGCTCAAGTCAGAGGTGGCGAAA
CCCGACAGGACTATAAAGATACCAGGCGTTTCCCCCTGGAAGCTCCCTCGTGCGCTCTCCTGTTCCGACC
CTGCCGCTTACCGGATACCTGTCCGCCTTTCTCCCTTCGGGAAGCGTGGCGCTTTCTCATAGCTCACGCT
GTAGGTATCTCAGTTCGGTGTAGGTCGTTCGCTCCAAGCTGGGCTGTGTGCACGAACCCCCCGTTCAGCC
CGACCGCTGCGCCTTATCCGGTAACTATCGTCTTGAGTCCAACCCGGTAAGACACGACTTATCGCCACTG
GCAGCAGCCACTGGTAACAGGATTAGCAGAGCGAGGTATGTAGGCGGTGCTACAGAGTTCTTGAAGTGGT
GGCCTAACTACGGCTACACTAGAAGAACAGTATTTGGTATCTGCGCTCTGCTGAAGCCAGTTACCTTCGG
AAAAAGAGTTGGTAGCTCTTGATCCGGCAAACAAACCACCGCTGGTAGCGGTGGTTTTTTTGTTTGCAAG
CAGCAGATTACGCGCAGAAAAAAAGGATCTCAAGAAGATCCTTTGATCTTTTCTACGGGGTCTGACGCTC
AGTGGAACGAAAACTCACGTTAAGGGATTTTGGTCATGAGATTATCAAAAAGGATCTTCACCTAGATCCT
TTTAAATTAAAAATGAAGTTTTAAATCAATCTAAAGTATATATGAGTAAACTTGGTCTGACAGTTACCAA
TGCTTAATCAGTGAGGCACCTATCTCAGCGATCTGTCTATTTCGTTCATCCATAGTTGCCTGACTCCCCG
TCGTGTAGATAACTACGATACGGGAGGGCTTACCATCTGGCCCCAGTGCTGCAATGATACCGCGAGACCC
ACGCTCACCGGCTCCAGATTTATCAGCAATAAACCAGCCAGCCGGAAGGGCCGAGCGCAGAAGTGGTCCT
GCAACTTTATCCGCCTCCATCCAGTCTATTAATTGTTGCCGGGAAGCTAGAGTAAGTAGTTCGCCAGTTA
ATAGTTTGCGCAACGTTGTTGCCATTGCTACAGGCATCGTGGTGTCACGCTCGTCGTTTGGTATGGCTTC
ATTCAGCTCCGGTTCCCAACGATCAAGGCGAGTTACATGATCCCCCATGTTGTGCAAAAAAGCGGTTAGC
TCCTTCGGTCCTCCGATCGTTGTCAGAAGTAAGTTGGCCGCAGTGTTATCACTCATGGTTATGGCAGCAC
TGCATAATTCTCTTACTGTCATGCCATCCGTAAGATGCTTTTCTGTGACTGGTGAGTACTCAACCAAGTC
ATTCTGAGAATAGTGTATGCGGCGACCGAGTTGCTCTTGCCCGGCGTCAATACGGGATAATACCGCGCCA
CATAGCAGAACTTTAAAAGTGCTCATCATTGGAAAACGTTCTTCGGGGCGAAAACTCTCAAGGATCTTAC
CGCTGTTGAGATCCAGTTCGATGTAACCCACTCGTGCACCCAACTGATCTTCAGCATCTTTTACTTTCAC
CAGCGTTTCTGGGTGAGCAAAAACAGGAAGGCAAAATGCCGCAAAAAAGGGAATAAGGGCGACACGGAAA
TGTTGAATACTCATACTCTTCCTTTTTCAATATTATTGAAGCATTTATCAGGGTTATTGTCTCGTGAGCG
GATACATATTTGAATGTATTTAGAAAAATAAACAAATAGGGGTTCCGCGCACATTTCCCCGAAAAGTGCC
ACCTGACGTCAAACAGCTATGACCATGGCGGCCTCGAGGGGCGCGCCCCCAGCTGGTTCTTTCCGCCTCA
GAAGCCATAGAGCCCACCGCATCCCCAGCATGCCTGCTATTGTCTTCCCAATCCTCCCCCTTGCTGTCCT
GCCCCACCCCACCCCCCAGAATAGAATGACACCTACTCAGACAATGCGATGCAATTTCCTCATTTTATTA
GGAAAGGACAGTGGGAGTGGCACCTTCCAGGGTCAAGGAAGGCACGGGGGAGGGGCAAACAACAGATGGC
TGGCAACTAGAAGGCACAGTCGAGGCTGATCAGCGAGCTCTAGAACTTTGCCTGTGTGCTCCACTCCTAG
TTCAATTCCTGCTAAATCTATTATAATGTCAAGGCCTCTCACTCTCTGATATTCATTTCTTTGCAAGTTA
TAAATACTGAATAATAAGATGACATGAACTACTACTGCTAGAGATTTTCCACACTGACTAAAAGGGTCTG
AGGGATCTCTAGTTACCAGAGTCACACAACAGACGGGCACACACTACTTGAAGCACTCAAGGCAAGCTTT
ATTGAGGCTTAAGCAGTGGGTTCCCTAGTTAGCCAGAGAGCTCCCAGGCTCAGATCTGGTCTAACCAGAG
AGACCCAGTACAAGCAAAAAGCAGATCTTGTCTTCGTTGGGAGTGAATTAGCCCTTCCAGTCCCCCCTTT
TCTTTTAAAAAGTGGCTAAGATCTACAGCTGCCTTGTAAGTCATTGGTCTTAAAGTGCGGATCCTTCGAA
CTAGTTTACGCGTGGGGGCGGCCAAACTTACGCACAAGAGTTCCGTAGCTGTTCAAGTTTGTGTTTCAAC
TGTTCTCGTCGTTTCCGCAACAAGTCCTCTTCAGAAATGAGCTTTTGCTCCTCTGCTTGGACGGACAGGA
TGTATGCTGTGGCTTTTTTAAGGATAACTACCTTGGGGGCCTTTTCATTGTTTTCCAACTCCGGGATCTG
GTCACGCAGGGCAAAAAAGCTCCGTTTTAGCTCGTTCCTCCTCTGGCGCTCCAAGACGTTGTGTGTTCGC
CTCTTGACATTCTCCTCGGTGTCCGAGGACCTGGGGCTGGTGCATTTTCGGTTGTTGCTGATCTGTCTCA
GGACTCTGACACTGTCCAACTTGACCCTCTTGGCAGCAGGATAGTCCTTCCGAGTGGAGGGAGGCGCTGC
GTAGTTGTGCTGATGTGTGGAGACGTGGCACCTCTTGAGGACCAGTGGGCTGTGAGGAGGTTTGCTGTGG
CCTCCAGCAGAAGGTGATCCAGACTCTGACCTTTTGCCAGGAGCCTGCCTCTTTTCCACAGAAACAACAT
CGATTTCTTCCTCATCTTCTTGTTCCTCCTCAGAGTCGCTGCTGGTGGTGGGCGGTGTCTCCTCATGGAG
CACCAGGGGCTCGGGGCTGCCCTGCGGGGAGGACTCCGTCGAGGAGAGCAGAGAATCCGAGGACGGAGAG
AAGGCGCTGGAGTCTTGCGAGGCGCAGGACTTGGGCGAGCTGCTGTCGTTGAGAGGGTAGGGGAAGACCA
CCGAGGGGTCGATGCACTCTGAGGCGGCGGCGCTCAGATCCTGCAGGTACAAGCTGGAGGTGGAGCAGAC
GCTGTGGCCGCGGGCGGGGTTCGGGCTGCCGCTGTCTTTGCGCGCAGCCTGGTAGGAGGCCAGCTTCTCT
GAGACGAGCTTGGCGGCGGCCGAGAAGCCGCTCCACATACAGTCCTGGATGATGATGTTTTTGATGAAGG
TCTCGTCGTCCGGGTCGCAGATGAAACTCTGGTTCACCATGTCTCCTCCCAGCAGCTCGGTCACCATCTC
CAGCTGGTCGGCCGTGGAGAAGCTCCCGCCACCGCCGTCGTTGTCTCCCCGAAGGGAGAAGGGTGTGACC
GCAACGTAGGAGGGCGAGCAGAGCCCGGAGCGGCGGCTAGGGGACAGGGGCGGGGTGGGCAGCAGCTCGA
ATTTCTTCCAGATATCCTCGCTGGGCGCCGGGGGCTGCAGCTCGCTCTGCTGCTGCTGCTGGTAGAAGTT
CTCCTCCTCGTCGCAGTAGAAATACGGCTGCACCGAGTCGTAGTCGAGGTCATAGTTCCTGTTGGTGAAG
CTAACGTTGAGGGGCATGGCGATCGCGAATTCGAAGCTTGAGCTCGACTGCAGAATTCGCGATCGCGGTG
TGGCCATATTATCATCGTGTTTTTCAAAGGAAAACCACGTCCCCGTGGTTCGGGGGGCCTAGACGTTTTT
TTAACCTCGACTAAACACATGTAAAGCATGTGTACCGAGGCCCCAGATCAGATCCCATACAATGGGGTAC
CTTCTGGGCATCCTTCAGCCCCTTGTTGAATACGCTTGAGGAGAGCCATTTGACTCTTTCCACAACTATC
CAACTCACAACGTGGCACTGGGGTTGTGCCGCCTTTGCAGGTGTATCTTATACACGTGGCTTTTGGCCGC
AGAGGCACCTGTCGCCAGGTGGGGGGTTCCGCTGCCTGCAAAGGGTCGCTACAGACGTTGTTTGTCTTCA
AGAAGCTTCCAGAGGAACTGCTTCCTTCACGACATTCAACAGACCTTGCATTCCTTTGGCGAGAGGGGAA
AGACCCCTAGGAATGCTCGTCAAGAAGACAGGGCCAGGTTTCCGGGCCCTCACATTGCCAAAAGACGGCA
ATATGGTGGAAAATAACATATAGACAAACGCACACCGGCCTTATTCCAAGCGGCTTCGGCCAGTAACGTT
AGGGGGGGGGGAGGGAGAGGGGCGGATCGTTTAAACGGGTCATATCCACTGTCTGGGATTTAAAAATGCC
TCTTCATGTGTAAGGCGAGGTGGTCCGACCTGGAAAATGCTCGGTCGCATTTTTGGCACTGGAACGGGCG
GTGCCCCGTGTGTTTACGGTAGTGCCTGGTCAGTTCATCTGAGCGGGCGAATTTCCATCCACAGCCGTCC
CAGTCACAGTGGTAAGGTTTCTCACCTGTGTGGGTTCGCAGGTGTGCCTTGAGATGGGAACTCTTTGTGT
AGGTTTTGCCGCAGCCCGCGTAATCACAAGTGTGGGTGGCGGTCCTTTTCCGGGGCCACGATCGTCTTCC
CCTCTTTGGCTTGGGCTCCTCTGGCATGCAGGAACCGGGTGGCATGAGCTCTTGGTAATGGAGCGGCGGG
ACTTGCGGCTGCATCTGATCGGGCAGGAAGGATGGGTAATTGGGCCCCGGGTGGGGATGGAAGCCGGGAG
GAAGCGGCAGGGCAGGGTGACAGTCCCTGCTGCTCAGCACTTCCTCAAGACCCAGGGTCGGGGTAGTCCT
GCTGGGGAGCTGCCGCCCCAGGGGGAAGTCGTGTGCAGCCGGCCGGTGGCCATTGCTGAGAGGGGGTCCA
GCGCCCAAGTGGGTGCACGAAGAGACCGCCTCCTGCGTGATCTTGGGGCACGTGC
