>Addgene plasmid #21164 | pSIN4-CMV-K2M | addgene partial sequence | sequence record 26740 | IRES-R 5'-CCTCACATTGCCAAAAGACG-3'
NTGAAATATAGACAACGCACACCGGCCTTATTCCAAGCGGCTTCGGCCAGTAACGTTAGGGGGGGGGGAN
GGAGAGGGGCGGATCGTTTAAACGGGTCATATCCACTGTCTGGGATTTAAAAATGCCTCTTCATGTGTAA
GGCGAGGTGGTCCGACCTGGAAAATGCTCGGTCGCATTTTTGGCACTGGAACGGGCGGTGCCCCGTGTGT
TTACGGTAGTGCCTGGTCAGTTCATCTGANCGGGCGAATTTCCATCCACAGCCGTCCCAGTCACAGTGGT
AAGGTTTCTCACCTGTGTGGGTTCGCAGGTGTGCCTTGAGATGGGAACTCTTTGTGTAGGTTTTGCCGCA
GCCCGCGTAATCACAAGTGTGGGTGGCGGTCCTTTTCCGGGGCCACGATCGTCTTCCCCTCTTTGGCTTG
GGCTCCTCTGGCATGCAGGAACCGGGTGGCATGAGCTCTTGGTAATGGAGCGGCGGGACTTGCGGCTGCA
TCTGATCGGGCAGGAAGGATGGGTAATTGGGCCCCGGGTGGGGATGGAAGCCGGGAGGAAGCGGCAGGGC
AGGGTGACAGTCCCTGCTGCTCAGCACTTCCTCAAGACCCAGGGTCGGGGTAGTCCTGCTGGGGAGCTGC
CGCCCCAGGGGGAAGTCGTGTGCAGCCGGCCGGTGGCCATTGCTGAGAGGGGGTCCAGCGCCCAAGTGGG
TGCACGAAGAGACCGCCTCCTGCGTGATCTTGGGGCACGTGCGCGNCGGCCCGCCGTTGTAAGGCGCCAC
CACCNCCGGGTGGCTGCCGTCANGCTGCCTTGCTGACCTGAGACCACGGCTGCNTATCCTGCCAGGGCGC
TCAACGANCTTCACAAAACTGCNNCACCGCACNGGGGCTGG
