>Addgene plasmid #21164 | pSIN4-CMV-K2M | addgene partial sequence | sequence record 26741 | IRES-F 5'-TGGCTCTCCTCAAGCGTATT-3'
GCGAGANCCAGAAGGTNCCCATTGTATGGGATCTGATCTGGGGCCTCGGTACACATGCTTTACATGNTGN
TTTAGTCGAGGTTAAAAAAACGTCTAGGCCCCCCGAACCACGGGGACGTGGTTTTCCTTTGAAAAACACG
ATGATAATATGGCCACACCGCGATCGCGAATTCTGCAGTCGAGCTCAAGCTTCGAATTCGCGATCGCCAT
GCCCCTCAACGTTAGCTTCACCAACAGGAACTATGACCTCGACTACGACTCGGTGCAGCCGTATTTCTAC
TGCGACGAGGAGGAGAACTTCTACCAGCAGCAGCAGCAGAGCGAGCTGCAGCCCCCGGCGCCCAGCGAGG
ATATCTGGAAGAAATTCGAGCTGCTGCCCACCCCGCCCCTGTCCCCTAGCCGCCGCTCCGGGCTCTGCTC
GCCCTCCTACGTTGCGGTCACACCCTTCTCCCTTCGGGGAGACAACGACGGCGGTGGCGGGAGCTTCTCC
ACGGCCGACCAGCTGGAGATGGTGACCGAGCTGCTGGGAGGAGACATGGTGAACCAGAGTTTCATCTGCG
ACCCGGACGACGAGACCTTCATCAAAAACATCATCATCCAGGACTGTATGTGGAGCGGCTTCTCGGCCGC
CGCCAAGCTCGTCTCAGAGAAGCTGGCCTCCTACCAGGCTGCGCGCAAAGACAGCGGCAGCCCGAACCCC
GCCCGCGGCCACAGCGTCTGCTCCACCTCCAGCTTGTACCTGCAGGATCTGAGCGCCGCCGCCTCAGAGT
GCATCGACCCCTCGGTGGTCTTCCCTACCTCTCAACGACAGCAGCTCGCCAAGTCTGCGCTCGCAGATTC
AGCGCNTCTCTCGTCTCGGATNCTGTCTCTCACGAATCTCCCGAGGNGCCNANCCT
