>Addgene plasmid #21164 | pSIN4-CMV-K2M | addgene partial sequence | sequence record 91963 | CMV-F 5'-CGCAAATGGGCGGTAGGCGTG-3'
CTATATAAGCAGAGCTGGTTTAGTGAACCGTCAGATCCGCTAGCGCTACCGGACTCAGATCTCGAGCTCA
AGCTTCGAATTCGCGATCGCCATGGCTGTCAGCGACGCGCTGCTCCCATCTTTCTCCACGTTCGCGTCTG
GCCCGGCGGGAAGGGAGAAGACACTGCGTCAAGCAGGTGCCCCGAATAACCGCTGGCGGGAGGAGCTCTC
CCACATGAAGCGACTTCCCCCAGTGCTTCCCGGCCGCCCCTATGACCTGGCGGCGGCGACCGTGGCCACA
GACCTGGAGAGCGGCGGAGCCGGTGCGGCTTGCGGCGGTAGCAACCTGGCGCCCCTACCTCGGAGAGAGA
CCGAGGAGTTCAACGATCTCCTGGACCTGGACTTTATTCTCTCCAATTCGCTGACCCATCCTCCGGAGTC
AGTGGCCGCCACCGTGTCCTCGTCAGCGTCAGCCTCCTCTTCGTCGTCGCCGTCGAGCAGCGGCCCTGCC
AGCGCGCCCTCCACCTGCAGCTTCACCTATCCGATCCGGGCCGGGAACGACCCGGGCGTGGCGCCGGGCG
GCACGGGCGGAGGCCTCCTCTATGGCAGGGAGTCCGCTCCCCCTCCGACGGCTCCCTTCAACCTGGCGGA
CATCAACGACGTGAGCCCCTCGGGCGGCTTCGTGGCCGAGCTCCTGCGGCCAGAATTGGACCCGGTGTAC
ATTCCGCCGCAGCAGCCGCAGCCGCCAGGTGGCGGGCTGATGGGCAAGTTCGTGCTGAAGGCGTCGCTGA
GCGCCCCTGGCAGCGAGTACGGCAGCCCGTCGGTCATCAGCGTCAGCAAAGGCAGCCCTGACGGCAGCCA
CCCGGTGGTGGTGGCGCCCTACAACGGCGGGCCGCCGCGCACGTGCCCCAAGATCACGCAGGAGGCGGTC
TCTTCGTGCACCCACTTGGGCGCTGGACCCCCTCTCAGCAATGGCCACCGGCCGGCTGCACACGACTTCC
CCCTGGGGCGGCAGCTCCCCAGCAGGACTACC
